Addgene plasmid #240109: pL6puro-JeT-pmRevErbA-mClover3-NLS-Pest
Purpose: A lentiviral (yellow-green) fluorescent reporter of circadian rhythm, based on the murine Nr1d1-gene (REVERBa protein), expression enhanced by synthtic JeT promoter.
Depositing lab: Achim Kramer. Depositing organization: Charite Universitaetsmedizin Berlin. Publication: A lentiviral fluorescent reporter to study circadian rhythms in single cells. Gabriel CH, Lehmann L, Ahlburg J, Achim Kramer A. bioRxiv 2025.06.30.661926 10.1101/2025.06.30.661926.
Backbone
  Vector backbone: pLenti6-puromycin
  Backbone manufacturer: VectorBuilder
  Vector type: Lentiviral
  Selectable markers: Puromycin
Growth in bacteria
  Bacterial resistance: Ampicillin, 100 μg/mL
  Growth temperature: 37°C
  Growth strain: NEB Stable
  Copy number: Unknown
Gene/Insert
  Gene/Insert name: murine Nr1d1 promoter+mClover3-NLS-Pest-Reporter (alt name: mREVERBa promoter)
  Species: M. musculus (mouse)
  Mutation: added JeT Promoter
  Entrez Gene: Nr1d1 (a.k.a. A530070C09Rik)
  Cloning method: Restriction Enzyme; 5′ cloning site MluI (not destroyed); 3′ cloning site XbaI (not destroyed)
  Sequencing primers: 5′ GAAGGAATAGAAGAAGAAGG; 3′ TCCAATGGCAGCTTCCAGTC
Resource information
  A portion of this plasmid was derived from a plasmid made by: Nagoshi et al. 2004 (doi: 10.1016/j.cell.2004.11.015, PMID: 15550250). mClover3 from Kramer lab (Addgene Plasmid # 189983)
Terms and licenses: Academic/Nonprofit Terms; Industry Terms: Not Available to Industry
Depositor comments: Exchanged fluorophore from pL6puro-JeT-pmRevErbA-Venus-NLS-Pest. Insertion of JeT promoter confers moderate expression, depending on cell type. For higher brightness consider SV40 containing variants. Please visit https://doi.org/10.1101/2025.06.30.661926 for bioRxiv preprint.
How to cite: pL6puro-JeT-pmRevErbA-mClover3-NLS-Pest was a gift from Achim Kramer (Addgene plasmid # 240109 ; http://n2t.net/addgene:240109 ; RRID:Addgene_240109)
