[The description below was written by a language model from this plasmid's Addgene catalogue record and pLannotate feature annotations shown in this document.]
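Description:
pL6puro-JeT-pmRevErbA-mClover3-NLS-Pest is an 11.2 kb third-generation-style, self-inactivating lentiviral transfer plasmid built on a pLenti6-puromycin backbone. It serves as a fluorescent reporter of circadian rhythm in single cells. In bacteria it is maintained through a high-copy ColE1/pUC origin and ampicillin resistance (AmpR). An f1 origin and remnants of a lac/T7/T3 cloning region are also present. The viral portion comprises an RSV promoter fused to a truncated HIV-1 5' LTR, the Ψ packaging signal with a gag fragment, the RRE for Rev-dependent export, cPPT/CTS, WPRE, and a ΔU3 3' LTR. This is followed by an SV40 poly(A) signal and SV40 origin.

The reporter cassette, cloned between MluI and XbaI sites and flanked by Gateway attB remnants, uses the murine Nr1d1 (REV-ERBα) promoter region, which is rhythmically active as part of the clock's negative limb. A synthetic JeT promoter was added to raise expression. The annotation does not label JeT directly, and the short "UbC promoter fragment" hit upstream may correspond to it, though the record does not confirm this. A short Nr1d1 coding fragment directly precedes mClover3, a yellow-green monomeric fluorescent protein. mClover3 is followed by an SV40 NLS, which concentrates signal in the nucleus, and an ornithine decarboxylase-derived PEST degron, which shortens protein half-life so that fluorescence tracks promoter oscillations. A small antisense THRA match lies downstream of the reporter, and the record does not explain it. A separate mouse PGK promoter drives puromycin N-acetyltransferase for selecting transduced mammalian cells.

The depositor notes that this plasmid is a fluorophore exchange from a Venus version. They also note that JeT gives moderate, cell-type-dependent brightness and that SV40-containing variants are brighter.
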