Features (pLannotate 1.2.2; 34 found; start..end, strand, type, name):
      3..229     +  promoter       RSV promoter: Rous sarcoma virus enhancer/promoter
    230..410     +  LTR            5' LTR (truncated): truncated 5' long terminal repeat (LTR) from HIV-1
    457..582     +  misc_feature   HIV-1 Ψ: packaging signal of human immunodeficiency virus type 1
    566..929     +  CDS            HIV-1 gag (fragment): gag protein from human immunodeficiency virus 1; gag
   1075..1308    +  misc_feature   RRE: The Rev response element (RRE) of HIV-1 allows for Rev-dependent mRNA export from the nucleus to the cytoplasm.
   1685..1785    +  CDS            Rev (fragment): human immunodeficiency virus 1 (HIV-1) Rev protein; rev; enhances nuclear export of unspliced and incompletely spliced viral mRNAs
   1803..1920    +  misc_feature   cPPT/CTS: central polypurine tract and central termination sequence of HIV-1
   1938..1958    +  protein_bind   attB4: mutant version of attB; core recombination site for the Gateway® BP reaction BP Clonase™
   2177..2291    +  promoter       UbC promoter (fragment): human ubiquitin C promoter
   4534..4677    +  CDS            Nr1d1 (fragment): NR1D1_MOUSE - Also known as Ear1. Experimental evidence at protein level: Swiss-Prot protein existence level 1. Transcriptional repressor which coordinates circadian rhythm and metabolic pathways in a heme-dependent manner. Integral component of the complex transcription machinery that governs circadian rhythmicity and forms a critical negative limb of the circadian clock by directly repressing the expression of core clock components ARTNL/BMAL1, CLOCK and CRY1. Also regulates genes involved in metabolic functions, including lipid and bile acid metabolism, adipogenesis, gluconeogenesis and the
   4684..5397    +  CDS            mClover3: mClover3 is a basic (constitutively fluorescent) green/yellow fluorescent protein published in 2016, derived from Aequorea victoria. It is reported to be a rapidly-maturing monomer with high acid sensitivity.
   5407..5427    +  CDS            SV40 NLS: nuclear localization signal of SV40 (simian virus 40) large T antigen
   5446..5566    +  CDS            d1EGFP (fragment): EGFP destabilized by fusion to a mutated version of residues 422-461 of mouse ornithine decarboxylase, giving an in vivo half-life of ~1 hour mammalian codon-optimized
   5575..5670    -  CDS            THRA (fragment): THA_HUMAN - Also known as EAR7, ERBA1, NR1A1, THRA1, THRA2. Experimental evidence at protein level: Swiss-Prot protein existence level 1. [Isoform Alpha-2]: Does not bind thyroid hormone and functions as a weak dominant negative inhibitor of thyroid hormone action. From Homo sapiens (Human).
   5862..5886    +  protein_bind   attB1: mutant version of attB; recombination site for the Gateway® BP reaction BP Clonase™
   5894..6393    +  promoter       PGK promoter: mouse phosphoglycerate kinase 1 promoter
   6404..7003    +  CDS            PuroR: puromycin N-acetyltransferase; pac from Streptomyces alboniger; confers resistance to puromycin
   7004..7028    -  protein_bind   attB2: mutant version of attB; recombination site for the Gateway® BP reaction BP Clonase™
   7046..7634    +  misc_feature   WPRE: woodchuck hepatitis virus posttranscriptional regulatory element
   7701..7720    +  misc_feature   cPPT/CTS (fragment): central polypurine tract and central termination sequence of HIV-1
   7722..7955    +  LTR            3' LTR (ΔU3): self-inactivating 3' long terminal repeat (LTR) from HIV-1
   8027..8148    +  polyA_signal   SV40 poly(A) signal: SV40 polyadenylation signal
   8188..8323    +  rep_origin     SV40 ori: SV40 origin of replication
   8344..8362    -  promoter       T7 promoter: promoter for bacteriophage T7 RNA polymerase
   8370..8525    +  CDS            lacZα (fragment): LacZα fragment of β-galactosidase; lacZ fragment
   8530..8958    +  rep_origin     f1 ori (sequence partly withheld): f1 bacteriophage origin of replication; arrow indicates direction of (+) strand synthesis
   9011..9115    +  promoter       AmpR promoter: bla
   9116..9976    +  CDS            AmpR: β-lactamase; bla; confers resistance to ampicillin, carbenicillin, and related antibiotics
  10147..10735   +  rep_origin     ori: high-copy-number ColE1/pMB1/pBR322/pUC origin of replication
  10918..11010   +  CDS            lacI (fragment): lac repressor; lacI; The lac repressor binds to the lac operator to inhibit transcription in E. coli. This inhibition can be relieved by adding lactose or isopropyl-β-D-thiogalactopyranoside (IPTG).
  11023..11044   +  protein_bind   CAP binding site: CAP binding activates transcription in the presence of cAMP. E. coli catabolite activator protein
  11059..11089   +  promoter       lac promoter: promoter for the E. coli lac operon
  11093..11115   +  protein_bind   lac operator (fragment): The lac repressor binds to the lac operator to inhibit transcription in E. coli. This inhibition can be relieved by adding lactose or isopropyl-β-D-thiogalactopyranoside (IPTG). lac repressor encoded by lacI
  11158..11176   +  promoter       T3 promoter: promoter for bacteriophage T3 RNA polymerase
>Addgene plasmid #240109 | pL6puro-JeT-pmRevErbA-mClover3-NLS-Pest | addgene full sequence | sequence record 481752 | Addgene NGS Result
AATGTAGTCTTATGCAATACTCTTGTAGTCTTGCAACATGGTAACGATGAGTTAGCAACATGCCTTACAA
GGAGAGAAAAAGCACCGTGCATGCCGATTGGTGGAAGTAAGGTGGTACGATCGTGCCTTATTAGGAAGGC
AACAGACGGGTCTGACATGGATTGGACGAACCACTGAATTGCCGCATTGCAGAGATATTGTATTTAAGTG
CCTAGCTCGATACATAAACGGGTCTCTCTGGTTAGACCAGATCTGAGCCTGGGAGCTCTCTGGCTAACTA
GGGAACCCACTGCTTAAGCCTCAATAAAGCTTGCCTTGAGTGCTTCAAGTAGTGTGTGCCCGTCTGTTGT
GTGACTCTGGTAACTAGAGATCCCTCAGACCCTTTTAGTCAGTGTGGAAAATCTCTAGCAGTGGCGCCCG
AACAGGGACTTGAAAGCGAAAGGGAAACCAGAGGAGCTCTCTCGACGCAGGACTCGGCTTGCTGAAGCGC
GCACGGCAAGAGGCGAGGGGCGGCGACTGGTGAGTACGCCAAAAATTTTGACTAGCGGAGGCTAGAAGGA
GAGAGATGGGTGCGAGAGCGTCAGTATTAAGCGGGGGAGAATTAGATCGCGATGGGAAAAAATTCGGTTA
AGGCCAGGGGGAAAGAAAAAATATAAATTAAAACATATAGTATGGGCAAGCAGGGAGCTAGAACGATTCG
CAGTTAATCCTGGCCTGTTAGAAACATCAGAAGGCTGTAGACAAATACTGGGACAGCTACAACCATCCCT
TCAGACAGGATCAGAAGAACTTAGATCATTATATAATACAGTAGCAACCCTCTATTGTGTGCATCAAAGG
ATAGAGATAAAAGACACCAAGGAAGCTTTAGACAAGATAGAGGAAGAGCAAAACAAAAGTAAGACCACCG
CACAGCAAGCGGCCGCTGATCTTCAGACCTGGAGGAGGAGATATGAGGGACAATTGGAGAAGTGAATTAT
ATAAATATAAAGTAGTAAAAATTGAACCATTAGGAGTAGCACCCACCAAGGCAAAGAGAAGAGTGGTGCA
GAGAGAAAAAAGAGCAGTGGGAATAGGAGCTTTGTTCCTTGGGTTCTTGGGAGCAGCAGGAAGCACTATG
GGCGCAGCGTCAATGACGCTGACGGTACAGGCCAGACAATTATTGTCTGGTATAGTGCAGCAGCAGAACA
ATTTGCTGAGGGCTATTGAGGCGCAACAGCATCTGTTGCAACTCACAGTCTGGGGCATCAAGCAGCTCCA
GGCAAGAATCCTGGCTGTGGAAAGATACCTAAAGGATCAACAGCTCCTGGGGATTTGGGGTTGCTCTGGA
AAACTCATTTGCACCACTGCTGTGCCTTGGAATGCTAGTTGGAGTAATAAATCTCTGGAACAGATTTGGA
ATCACACGACCTGGATGGAGTGGGACAGAGAAATTAACAATTACACAAGCTTAATACACTCCTTAATTGA
AGAATCGCAAAACCAGCAAGAAAAGAATGAACAAGAATTATTGGAATTAGATAAATGGGCAAGTTTGTGG
AATTGGTTTAACATAACAAATTGGCTGTGGTATATAAAATTATTCATAATGATAGTAGGAGGCTTGGTAG
GTTTAAGAATAGTTTTTGCTGTACTTTCTATAGTGAATAGAGTTAGGCAGGGATATTCACCATTATCGTT
TCAGACCCACCTCCCAACCCCGAGGGGACCCGACAGGCCCGAAGGAATAGAAGAAGAAGGTGGAGAGAGA
GACAGAGACAGATCCATTCGATTAGTGAACGGATCTCGACGGTATCGCTAGCTTTTAAAAGAAAAGGGGG
GATTGGGGGGTACAGTGCAGGGGAAAGAATAGTAGACATAATAGCAACAGACATACAAACTAAAGAATTA
CAAAAACAAATTACAAAAATTCAAAATTTTACTAGTGATTATCGGATCAACTTTGTATAGAAAAGTTGCC
CTCTCTCTATGAGGACCTCAGAGCACTTTCCCTTTGTTCTCCTTTTTATTTCCCAGACAAAGGGAAATGA
CTCACCCCAAAGTCACTTGAGTGGGCAGTGTGGTGTCATATAAGCAAACAGGGAGTCCCTAGGGATATCG
AATTCGGGCGGAGTTAGGGCGGAGCCAATCAGCGTGCGCCGTTCCGAAAGTTGCCTTTTATGGCTGGGCG
GAGAATGGGCGGTGAACGCCGATGATTATATAAGGACGCGCCGGGTGTGGCACAGCTAGTTCCGTCGCAG
CCGGGATTTGGGTCGCGGTTCTTGTTTGTGGATCCCTGTGATCGTCACTTGACAGATATCCCCGTGCTAT
GCCAGTCCTACCCGTGGGGGCTGGGGTTAGGGTGAAGAAGAGAAAGGGGTTTTATTTACACTGCTTGTCG
CCCACCTTGTCACCATAGCAAAAGATGCTTAAGTTCTTGATTTAAGGGAAATCTCTCCTCCCAGCTTGTC
TTTCTCCCCCTAGTCACCACTAACCTCAGGGTGAGGTCAGTTCTCCAATCACGTGAAGCTCTCACGTTTG
CTAGGTTTGCAGAAAGGGCCTTTTAGCTTTGATCTTCCACGGAGCAGTAAAGCTTGCCAGGCCCTCCCCA
GGAATTCACATGCCCTTGCCATACAAGGCTTTCCAAACACGCCACCCTGACTCTTCAGAAAACCCCACCC
CAGTCCACTTTCAGCTCCTCCCCGCTGCCAGCAAGCACTTTTGCAAAGCAGAAAAGGAATAGGCACACTC
CACCTACATTGTCAGTAGACTACAAATCCCAACAATCCTGGCGGTGCGCAGGCGCACAGATCTCAACGTG
CCGGCTGCTGGAAAAGTGTGTCACTGGGGCACGAGGCGCTCCCTGGAATCACATGGTACCTGCTCCAGTG
CCGCGTGCGGCCCGGGAACCCTGGGCTGCTGGCGCCTGCGCAGAGCCCTCTGTCCCAGGGAAAGGCTCGG
GCAAAAGGCGGTTGAGATTGGCAGAGTGAAATATTACTGCTGAGGAAACGTAGCAGGGCACACGTCTCTC
TTTGCGTCCTGGTGCCTCATTTCTCCATCACCTACTTACTTCCTGGTTGCAGCTTCTCTTCCTTTGGGAC
TTTTGCACCCGGAGCTCCAGATTCATTACCCTGCTTCACTGCGGAGCCTTCAGGAGTGGCATCCGGTGCA
CTGCAGAGACCCGACTCTCCTTGCTACCTTATAGCCAGAACTGCTGCAGGCTGATTCTTCACACACACAC
TCTCTGCTCTTCCCATGCAAATCAGATCTCAGGTGCCTCAGCGTCCTACCCTTCTGGAGGGCTGCAGTAT
AGCCACCCCAAGACCTTACTGCTCAGTGCCTGGAATCCTGATTGCGAACTGCGGGGCTCACTCGTCTCCC
TCAGCCATTGCCCAGGGGGCGAGAGAGGCCATCACAACCTCCAGTTTGTGTCAAGGTCCAGTTTGAATGA
CCGCTTTCAGCTGGTGAAGACATGACGACCCTGGACTCCAATAACAACACAGGTACTGAGATTCTTATCT
TTGCTCAGGGCTCACATGGCTGCAGAGCCGGGCCCACGTGCTGCATTTGTTTTCATTCAGTAGAAGCCGT
GGCCGCCATCTCATTGGTCATTGCCTCCCGGCCTCGTTACATAATGAGCTCCGCCCCTCAAGTTGCCGGA
GCAACGCTTGTCGCCTTCTCTCCTCCCCTCAGTTGTCCCGGCCCAGCTTGGTTTTAGGGCCAGCCTACGA
CCCAGGACGCCCGGGAGGGGCGGGGCGAGGGCGGGGTTTTCCTTGCGACAGAAGGGAAGCGGAGAAGGCG
GTGCTTCGAGTTCCGGGGTTCCTCGTTGGGGTGCCACGTGCGAGGGGCACACGTGGAGTGGGGACGTGAG
GCCAGCTGAGGGCCAGGCTCCCGCCCCGCCCTTCTCCGCCTAGATCTGGGTGAAGCTGGGCTGACTCACC
GCCCCCGCCTGGCTTCTTTTCCTCTCAGAAAATAACCCATCCTCCAACCCAGCCGTGAAACCATAGCCGG
GTAACCATTCTGTGACTTATTTTACAGGCAGGGTTCACCCTGACCAACCTTGAGCTATTTTAAGGTTGCC
CTGCCTGGTTTAGTGTGTGTCAGTGGGTGAGCAAGACATGTGCTTCTGTCGACTCGGTGGCATGGCATGT
GTCACCTCACACACGTGTCTGAGGATCCTCCCCTTTCCCCACTCCACCCATGGCCGGCCAGGCTAAGTAC
TTGGCAGAGGTGTGGCAGACAAGTGGCCCTTCTCTTCTGTGCATACCACAGGAGCCGAATCACCTGGCCC
GCAATGTAACCAGAGGGACAGAGCCGCTGGCTGAGTGGCTATAGAGCTAAAGTTACCACCGGGCTGAGAA
GGAAGGGGAATTCCTAAATCCCTAGAATGGATACTTTGTTTCTCCCTTTCATCTCCTGCAACTCATCTGA
GTCTTATCTGTCACATTTCTAAGTCTCTTGTGACTCATCTCTCAGAGGCCAGAGCCAGGCTGAACAGAGA
GTCCTTCCCTGCAGTACTCTATGAGAATATGTCTTTGGGTGTTCTCTTATTTAGGTGGTGTTATCACCTA
CATTGGCTCTAGTGGCTCCTCCCCGAGCCGGACCAGCCCGGAGTCCCTCTACAGTGACAGCTCCAATGGC
AGCTTCCAGTCCCTGACTCAAGGTTGTCCCACATACTTCCCACCATCAACGCGTGGTGGCAGCGTGAGCA
AGGGCGAGGAGCTGTTCACCGGGGTGGTGCCCATCCTGGTCGAGCTGGACGGCGACGTAAACGGCCACAA
GTTCAGCGTCCGCGGCGAGGGCGAGGGCGATGCCACCAACGGCAAGCTGACCCTGAAGTTCATCTGCACC
ACCGGCAAGCTGCCCGTGCCCTGGCCCACCCTCGTGACCACCTTCGGCTACGGCGTGGCCTGCTTCAGCC
GCTACCCCGACCACATGAAGCAGCACGACTTCTTCAAGTCCGCCATGCCCGAAGGCTACGTCCAGGAGCG
CACCATCTCTTTCAAGGACGACGGTACCTACAAGACCCGCGCCGAGGTGAAGTTCGAGGGCGACACCCTG
GTGAACCGCATCGAGCTGAAGGGCATCGACTTCAAGGAGGACGGCAACATCCTGGGGCACAAGCTGGAGT
ACAACTTCAACAGCCACTACGTCTATATCACGGCCGACAAGCAGAAGAACTGCATCAAGGCTAACTTCAA
GATCCGCCACAACGTTGAGGACGGCAGCGTGCAGCTCGCCGACCACTACCAGCAGAACACCCCCATCGGC
GACGGCCCCGTGCTGCTGCCCGACAACCACTACCTGAGCCATCAGTCCAAGCTGAGCAAAGACCCCAACG
AGAAGCGCGATCACATGGTCCTGCTGGAGTTCGTGACCGCCGCCGGGATTACACATGGCATGGACGAGCT
GTACAAGTCTAGACCTCCAAAAAAGAAGAGAAAGGTAGAAGACCCCTTGTACAAGAGCCATGGCTTCCCG
CCGGCTGTGGCTGCTCAGGATGATGGCACGCTGCCCATGTCCTGTGCCCAGGAGAGCGGGATGGACCGTC
ACCCTGCAGCCTGTGCTCCTGCTAGGATCAATGTGTGACTCGAGCCCGCCCGGCCGGCCTTCTGCCGCTG
CCCCCTTGTACAGAATCGAACTCTGCACTTCTCTCTCCTTTACGAGACGAAAAGGAAAAGCAAACCAGAA
TCTTATTTATATTGTTATAAAATATTCCAAGATGAGCCTCTGGCCCCCTGAGCCTTCTTGTAAATAACTC
TTCCCCCACCCCCACCGCCATGCTCCCATCCTCCCCTATTTAAACCACTCTTGCTCTCTCCACCCTCCTC
TGGCCCCTCGATTTGTTCTGTTCCTGTCTCAAATCCAATAGTTCACAGCTGACAAGTTTGTACAAAAAAG
CAGGCTTTCTACCGGGTAGGGGAGGCGCTTTTCCCAAGGCAGTCTGGAGCATGCGCTTTAGCAGCCCCGC
TGGGCACTTGGCGCTACACAAGTGGCCTCTGGCCTCGCACACATTCCACATCCACCGGTAGGCGCCAACC
GGCTCCGTTCTTTGGTGGCCCCTTCGCGCCACCTTCTACTCCTCCCCTAGTCAGGAAGTTCCCCCCCGCC
CCGCAGCTCGCGTCGTGCAGGACGTGACAAATGGAAGTAGCACGTCTCACTAGTCTCGTGCAGATGGACA
GCACCGCTGAGCAATGGAAGCGGGTAGGCCTTTGGGGCAGCGGCCAATAGCAGCTTTGCTCCTTCGCTTT
CTGGGCTCAGAGGCTGGGAAGGGGTGGGTCCGGGGGCGGGCTCAGGGGCGGGCTCAGGGGCGGGGCGGGC
GCCCGAAGGTCCTCCGGAGGCCCGGCATTCTGCACGCTTCAAAAGCGCACGTCTGCCGCGCTGTTCTCCT
CTTCCTCATCTCCGGGCCTTTCGACCTGCCACCATGACCGAGTACAAGCCCACGGTGCGCCTCGCCACCC
GCGACGACGTCCCCAGGGCCGTACGCACCCTCGCCGCCGCGTTCGCCGACTACCCCGCCACGCGCCACAC
CGTCGATCCGGACCGCCACATCGAGCGGGTCACCGAGCTGCAAGAACTCTTCCTCACGCGCGTCGGGCTC
GACATCGGCAAGGTGTGGGTCGCGGACGACGGCGCCGCGGTGGCGGTCTGGACCACGCCGGAGAGCGTCG
AAGCGGGGGCGGTGTTCGCCGAGATCGGCCCGCGCATGGCCGAGTTGAGCGGTTCCCGGCTGGCCGCGCA
GCAACAGATGGAAGGCCTCCTGGCGCCGCACCGGCCCAAGGAGCCCGCGTGGTTCCTGGCCACCGTCGGC
GTCTCGCCCGACCACCAGGGCAAGGGTCTGGGCAGCGCCGTCGTGCTCCCCGGAGTGGAGGCGGCCGAGC
GCGCCGGGGTGCCCGCCTTCCTGGAGACCTCCGCGCCCCGCAACCTCCCCTTCTACGAGCGGCTCGGCTT
CACCGTCACCGCCGACGTCGAGGTGCCCGAAGGACCGCGCACCTGGTGCATGACCCGCAAGCCCGGTGCC
TGAACCCAGCTTTCTTGTACAAAGTGGTGATAATCGAATTCCGATAATCAACCTCTGGATTACAAAATTT
GTGAAAGATTGACTGGTATTCTTAACTATGTTGCTCCTTTTACGCTATGTGGATACGCTGCTTTAATGCC
TTTGTATCATGCTATTGCTTCCCGTATGGCTTTCATTTTCTCCTCCTTGTATAAATCCTGGTTGCTGTCT
CTTTATGAGGAGTTGTGGCCCGTTGTCAGGCAACGTGGCGTGGTGTGCACTGTGTTTGCTGACGCAACCC
CCACTGGTTGGGGCATTGCCACCACCTGTCAGCTCCTTTCCGGGACTTTCGCTTTCCCCCTCCCTATTGC
CACGGCGGAACTCATCGCCGCCTGCCTTGCCCGCTGCTGGACAGGGGCTCGGCTGTTGGGCACTGACAAT
TCCGTGGTGTTGTCGGGGAAGCTGACGTCCTTTCCATGGCTGCTCGCCTGTGTTGCCACCTGGATTCTGC
GCGGGACGTCCTTCTGCTACGTCCCTTCGGCCCTCAATCCAGCGGACCTTCCTTCCCGCGGCCTGCTGCC
GGCTCTGCGGCCTCTTCCGCGTCTTCGCCTTCGCCCTCAGACGAGTCGGATCTCCCTTTGGGCCGCCTCC
CCGCATCGGGAATTCCCGCGGTTCGCTTTAAGACCAATGACTTACAAGGCAGCTGTAGATCTTAGCCACT
TTTTAAAAGAAAAGGGGGGACTGGAAGGGCTAATTCACTCCCAACGAAGACAAGATCTGCTTTTTGCTTG
TACTGGGTCTCTCTGGTTAGACCAGATCTGAGCCTGGGAGCTCTCTGGCTAACTAGGGAACCCACTGCTT
AAGCCTCAATAAAGCTTGCCTTGAGTGCTTCAAGTAGTGTGTGCCCGTCTGTTGTGTGACTCTGGTAACT
AGAGATCCCTCAGACCCTTTTAGTCAGTGTGGAAAATCTCTAGCAGTAGTAGTTCATGTCATCTTATTAT
TCAGTATTTATAACTTGCAAAGAAATGAATATCAGAGAGTGAGAGGAACTTGTTTATTGCAGCTTATAAT
GGTTACAAATAAAGCAATAGCATCACAAATTTCACAAATAAAGCATTTTTTTCACTGCATTCTAGTTGTG
GTTTGTCCAAACTCATCAATGTATCTTATCATGTCTGGCTCTAGCTATCCCGCCCCTAACTCCGCCCATC
CCGCCCCTAACTCCGCCCAGTTCCGCCCATTCTCCGCCCCATGGCTGACTAATTTTTTTTATTTATGCAG
AGGCCGAGGCCGCCTCGGCCTCTGAGCTATTCCAGAAGTAGTGAGGAGGCTTTTTTGGAGGCCTAGGGAC
GTACCCAATTCGCCCTATAGTGAGTCGTATTACGCGCGCTCACTGGCCGTCGTTTTACAACGTCGTGACT
GGGAAAACCCTGGCGTTACCCAACTTAATCGCCTTGCAGCACATCCCCCTTTCGCCAGCTGGCGTAATAG
CGAAGAGGCCCGCACCGATCGCCCTTCCCAACAGTTGCGCAGCCTGAATGGCGAATGGG
[124 nt withheld, positions 8530-8653]
C
[91 nt withheld, positions 8655-8745]
A
[49 nt withheld, positions 8747-8795]
CCTTTGACGTTGGAGTCCACGTTCTTT
[37 nt withheld, positions 8823-8859]
ACCCTATCTCGGTCTATTCTTTTGATTTATAAGGGATTTTGCCGATTTCGGCCTATTGGTTAAAAAATGA
GCTGATTTAACAAAAATTTAACGCGAATTTTAACAAAATATTAACGCTTACAATTTAGGTGGCACTTTTC
GGGGAAATGTGCGCGGAACCCCTATTTGTTTATTTTTCTAAATACATTCAAATATGTATCCGCTCATGAG
ACAATAACCCTGATAAATGCTTCAATAATATTGAAAAAGGAAGAGTATGAGTATTCAACATTTCCGTGTC
GCCCTTATTCCCTTTTTTGCGGCATTTTGCCTTCCTGTTTTTGCTCACCCAGAAACGCTGGTGAAAGTAA
AAGATGCTGAAGATCAGTTGGGTGCACGAGTGGGTTACATCGAACTGGATCTCAACAGCGGTAAGATCCT
TGAGAGTTTTCGCCCCGAAGAACGTTTTCCAATGATGAGCACTTTTAAAGTTCTGCTATGTGGCGCGGTA
TTATCCCGTATTGACGCCGGGCAAGAGCAACTCGGTCGCCGCATACACTATTCTCAGAATGACTTGGTTG
AGTACTCACCAGTCACAGAAAAGCATCTTACGGATGGCATGACAGTAAGAGAATTATGCAGTGCTGCCAT
AACCATGAGTGATAACACTGCGGCCAACTTACTTCTGACAACGATCGGAGGACCGAAGGAGCTAACCGCT
TTTTTGCACAACATGGGGGATCATGTAACTCGCCTTGATCGTTGGGAACCGGAGCTGAATGAAGCCATAC
CAAACGACGAGCGTGACACCACGATGCCTGTAGCAATGGCAACAACGTTGCGCAAACTATTAACTGGCGA
ACTACTTACTCTAGCTTCCCGGCAACAATTAATAGACTGGATGGAGGCGGATAAAGTTGCAGGACCACTT
CTGCGCTCGGCCCTTCCGGCTGGCTGGTTTATTGCTGATAAATCTGGAGCCGGTGAGCGTGGGTCTCGCG
GTATCATTGCAGCACTGGGGCCAGATGGTAAGCCCTCCCGTATCGTAGTTATCTACACGACGGGGAGTCA
GGCAACTATGGATGAACGAAATAGACAGATCGCTGAGATAGGTGCCTCACTGATTAAGCATTGGTAACTG
TCAGACCAAGTTTACTCATATATACTTTAGATTGATTTAAAACTTCATTTTTAATTTAAAAGGATCTAGG
TGAAGATCCTTTTTGATAATCTCATGACCAAAATCCCTTAACGTGAGTTTTCGTTCCACTGAGCGTCAGA
CCCCGTAGAAAAGATCAAAGGATCTTCTTGAGATCCTTTTTTTCTGCGCGTAATCTGCTGCTTGCAAACA
AAAAAACCACCGCTACCAGCGGTGGTTTGTTTGCCGGATCAAGAGCTACCAACTCTTTTTCCGAAGGTAA
CTGGCTTCAGCAGAGCGCAGATACCAAATACTGTTCTTCTAGTGTAGCCGTAGTTAGGCCACCACTTCAA
GAACTCTGTAGCACCGCCTACATACCTCGCTCTGCTAATCCTGTTACCAGTGGCTGCTGCCAGTGGCGAT
AAGTCGTGTCTTACCGGGTTGGACTCAAGACGATAGTTACCGGATAAGGCGCAGCGGTCGGGCTGAACGG
GGGGTTCGTGCACACAGCCCAGCTTGGAGCGAACGACCTACACCGAACTGAGATACCTACAGCGTGAGCT
ATGAGAAAGCGCCACGCTTCCCGAAGAGAGAAAGGCGGACAGGTATCCGGTAAGCGGCAGGGTCGGAACA
GGAGAGCGCACGAGGGAGCTTCCAGGGGGAAACGCCTGGTATCTTTATAGTCCTGTCGGGTTTCGCCACC
TCTGACTTGAGCGTCGATTTTTGTGATGCTCGTCAGGGGGGCGGAGCCTATGGAAAAACGCCAGCAACGC
GGCCTTTTTACGGTTCCTGGCCTTTTGCTGGCCTTTTGCTCACATGTTCTTTCCTGCGTTATCCCCTGAT
TCTGTGGATAACCGTATTACCGCCTTTGAGTGAGCTGATACCGCTCGCCGCAGCCGAACGACCGAGCGCA
GCGAGTCAGTGAGCGAGGAAGCGGAAGAGCGCCCAATACGCAAACCGCCTCTCCCCGCGCGTTGGCCGAT
TCATTAATGCAGCTGGCACGACAGGTTTCCCGACTGGAAAGCGGGCAGTGAGCGCAACGCAATTAATGTG
AGTTAGCTCACTCATTAGGCACCCCAGGCTTTACACTTTATGCTTCCGGCTCGTATGTTGTGTGGAATTG
TGAGCGGATAACAATTTCACACAGGAAACAGCTATGACCATGATTACGCCAAGCGCGCAATTAACCCTCA
CTAAAGGGAACAAAAGCTGGAGCTGCAAGCTT
